Addgene plasmid #72036: Sema5b-AP-His
Purpose: Expresses the extracellular region of the Sema5B protein, C-terminally fused to alkaline phosphatase + 6X histidine tag.
Depositing lab: Woj Wojtowicz. Depositing organization: University of California, Berkeley. Publication: An extracellular biochemical screen reveals that FLRTs and Unc5s mediate neuronal subtype recognition in the retina. Visser JJ, Cheng Y, Perry SC, Chastain AB, Parsa B, Masri SS, Ray TA, Kay JN, Wojtowicz WM. Elife. 2015 Dec 3;4. pii: e08149. doi: 10.7554/eLife.08149. PubMed 26633812.
Backbone
  Vector backbone: pCMVi-SV40ori
  Vector type: Mammalian Expression
Growth in bacteria
  Bacterial resistance: Ampicillin, 100 μg/mL
  Growth temperature: 37°C
  Growth strain: DH5alpha
  Copy number: High Copy
Gene/Insert
  Gene/Insert name: Sema5b (alt names: Semaphorin 5B; SemG; Semag; NCBI gene ID 20357; Reference sequence NM_013661.2)
  Species: M. musculus (mouse)
  Insert size (bp): 2928
  Entrez Gene: Sema5b (a.k.a. AI893641, SemG, Semag, mKIAA1445)
  Promoter: CMV
  Tag / fusion protein: AP-His (C terminal on backbone)
  Cloning method: Restriction Enzyme; 5′ cloning site NotI (not destroyed); 3′ cloning site AscI (not destroyed)
  Sequencing primers: 5′ GTCAGAGGTAACTCCCGTTGC; 3′ GAGGTTCTTGGCGGCTGTC
Terms and licenses: Academic/Nonprofit Terms; Industry Terms: Not Available to Industry
Depositor comments: Addgene Sanger sequencing found Y62H compared to GenBank ID NM_013661.2.
How to cite: Sema5b-AP-His was a gift from Woj Wojtowicz (Addgene plasmid # 72036 ; http://n2t.net/addgene:72036 ; RRID:Addgene_72036)
