[The description below was written by a language model from this plasmid's Addgene catalogue record and pLannotate feature annotations shown in this document.]
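Description:
Sema5b-AP-His is a 9.4 kb mammalian expression plasmid built on the pCMVi-SV40ori backbone that produces the extracellular region of mouse Semaphorin 5B as a soluble fusion protein. Transcription is driven by the human cytomegalovirus immediate-early enhancer and promoter followed by CMV intron A, an arrangement that generally boosts expression, and is terminated by an SV40 polyadenylation signal. The roughly 2.9 kb Sema5b ectodomain fragment was cloned between retained NotI and AscI sites, placing it in frame upstream of a backbone-encoded human placental alkaline phosphatase and a 6X histidine tag at the C-terminus. The automated annotation labels the insert as a fragment of rat Sema5a, which probably reflects a best match to a related family member rather than the actual identity. The catalogue entry specifies mouse Sema5b, and repository sequencing noted a Y62H difference relative to the reference sequence. The histidine tag is not separately annotated in the feature table.

In bacteria the plasmid is maintained at high copy through a ColE1/pUC-type origin and selected with ampicillin via β-lactamase. An f1 origin and remnants of rop, bom and lacZα are also present as backbone carry-over. The SV40 enhancer/early promoter region includes the SV40 origin named in the backbone, which permits episomal amplification in cells expressing large T antigen.

The AP moiety provides a simple enzymatic readout for detecting binding, while the His tag allows capture or purification. The associated work used such constructs in an extracellular biochemical screen for receptor–ligand interactions among cell-surface recognition proteins in the retina.
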