Features (pLannotate 1.2.2; 14 found; start..end, strand, type, name):
     25..408     +  enhancer       CMV enhancer: human cytomegalovirus immediate early enhancer
    410..609     +  promoter       CMV promoter: human cytomegalovirus (CMV) immediate early promoter
    748..1573    +  intron         CMV intron A: human cytomegalovirus intron A (Chapman et al., 1991)
   1622..4537    +  CDS            Sema5a (fragment): SEM5A_RAT - Experimental evidence at protein level: Swiss-Prot protein existence level 1. Bifunctional axonal guidance cue regulated by sulfated proteoglycans; attractive effects result from interactions with heparan sulfate proteoglycans (HSPGs), while the inhibitory effects depend on interactions with chondroitin sulfate proteoglycans (CSPGs). Ligand for receptor PLXNB3. In glioma cells, SEMA5A stimulation of PLXNB3 results in the disassembly of F-actin stress fibers, disruption of focal adhesions and cellular collapse as well as inhibition of cell migration and invasion through ARHGDIA-medi
   4559..6010    +  CDS            SEAP: secreted alkaline phosphatase from human placenta The natural enzyme has a C-terminal transmembrane sequence that is replaced by a GPI anchor.
   6069..6190    +  polyA_signal   SV40 poly(A) signal: SV40 polyadenylation signal
   6399..6987    -  rep_origin     ori: high-copy-number ColE1/pMB1/pBR322/pUC origin of replication
   7158..8018    -  CDS            AmpR: β-lactamase; bla; confers resistance to ampicillin, carbenicillin, and related antibiotics
   8019..8123    -  promoter       AmpR promoter: bla
   8218..8253    +  CDS            rop (fragment): Rop protein, which maintains plasmids at low copy number; rop
   8276..8606    +  promoter       SV40 promoter: SV40 enhancer and early promoter
   8729..8828    +  misc_feature   bom (fragment): basis of mobility region from pBR322
   8856..9284    -  rep_origin     f1 ori (sequence partly withheld): f1 bacteriophage origin of replication; arrow indicates direction of (+) strand synthesis
   9288..9445    -  CDS            lacZα (fragment): LacZα fragment of β-galactosidase; lacZ fragment
>Addgene plasmid #72036 | Sema5b-AP-His | depositor full sequence | sequence record 131222 | Full Sequence
GTCGAGGTCTCGACGGTATCGATTGACATTGATTATTGACTAGCTAGTTATTAATAGTAATCAATTACGG
GGTCATTAGTTCATAGCCCATATATGGAGTTCCGCGTTACATAACTTACGGTAAATGGCCCGCCTGGCTG
ACCGCCCAACGACCCCCGCCCATTGACGTCAATAATGACGTATGTTCCCATAGTAACGCCAATAGGGACT
TTCCATTGACGTCAATGGGTGGAGTATTTACGGTAAACTGCCCACTTGGCAGTACATCAAGTGTATCATA
TGCCAAGTCCGCCCCCTATTGACGTCAATGACGGTAAATGGCCCGCCTGGCATTATGCCCAGTACATGAC
CTTACGGGACTTTCCTACTTGGCAGTACATCTACGTATTAGTCATCGCTATTACCATGGTGATGCGGTTT
TGGCAGTACACCAATGGGCGTGGATAGCGGTTTGACTCACGGGGATTTCCAAGTCTCCACCCCATTGACG
TCAATGGGAGTTTGTTTTGGCACCAAAATCAACGGGACTTTCCAAAATGTCGTAATAACCCCGCCCCGTT
GACGCAAATGGGCGGTAGGCGTGTACGGTGGGAGGTCTATATAAGCAGAGCTCGTTTAGTGAACCGTCAG
ATCGCCTGGAGACGCCATCCACGCTGTTTTGACCTCCATAGAAGACACCGGGACCGATCCAGCCTCCGCG
GCCGGGAACGGTGCATTGGAACGCGGATTCCCCGTGCCAAGAGTGACGTAAGTACCGCCTATAGACTCTA
TAGGCACACCCCTTTGGCTCTTATGCATGCTATACTGTTTTTGGCTTGGGGCCTATACACCCCCGCTTCC
ATATGCTATAGGTGATGGTATAGCTTAGCCTATAGGTGTGGGTTATTGACCATTATTGACCACTCCCCTA
TTGGTGACGATACTTTCCATTACTAATCCATAACATGGCTCTTTGCCACAACTATCTCTATTGGCTATAT
GCCAATACTCTGTCCTTCAGAGACTGACACGGACTCTGTATTTTTACAGGATGGGGTCCCATTTATTATT
TACAAATTCACATATACAACAACGCCGTCCCCCGTGCCCGCAGTTTTTATTAAACATAGCGTGGGATCTC
CACGCGAATCTCGGGTACGTGTTCCGGACATGGGCTCTTCTCCGGTAGCGGCGGAGCTTCCACATCCGAG
CCCTGGTCCCATGCCTCCAGCGGCTCATGGTCGCTCGGCAGCTCCTTGCTCCTAACAGTGGAGGCCAGAC
TTAGGCACAGCACAATGCCCACCACCACCAGTGTGCCGCACAAGGCCGTGGCGGTAGGGTATGTGTCTGA
AAATGAGCTCGGAGATTGGGCTCGCACCGCTGACGCAGATGGAAGACTTAAGGCAGCGGCAGAAGAAGAT
GCAGGCAGCTGAGTTGTTGTATTCTGATAAGAGTCAGAGGTAACTCCCGTTGCGGTGCTGTTAACGGTGG
AGGGCAGTGTAGTCTGAGCAGTACTCGTTGCTGCCGCGCGCGCCACCAGACATAATAGCTGACAGACTAA
CAGACTGTTCCTTTCCATGGGTCTTTTCTGCAGAAGCTTGAATTCTCGAGGATCCGCGGCCGCGCCACCA
TGGTAGTCCCAGGACCCCTGGCTCTCTCGCTGTTGCTGTCCAGCCTCACCCTGCTGGTGTCCCACCTCTC
CAGCTCCCAGGACATTGCCAGTGAGTCCAGCAGTGAGCAACAGATGTGCACGCGGAGGGAGCACCCCATC
GTGGCCTTTGAAGATCTGAAGCCGTGGGTCTTTAACTTCACCCACCCTGGAGTCCGGGATTTCTCCCAGC
TTGCTCTTGATCCCTCGAGGAATCAGCTCATCGTGGGAGCCAGGAACTACCTCTTCAGACTCAGCCTCGC
CAATGTCTCCCTCCTTCAGGCTACAGAGTGGGCCTCCAGTGAGGACACGCGCCGCTCCTGCCAGAGCAAA
GGGAAAACGGAGGAGGAGTGTCAGAACTATGTACGAGTCCTGATTGTTTCCGGCCGGAAGGTGTTCATGT
GCGGTACCAATGCCTTTTCCCCAGTGTGCTCCAGCAGACAGGTAGGGAACCTCAGCCGGACTATTGAGAA
GATCAACGGTGTGGCCCGGTGCCCCTATGACCCACGCCACAACTCTACAGCCGTCATCTCCTCTCAGGGG
GAGCTCTATGCAGCCACAGTCATTGACTTCTCCGGTCGGGACCCAGCCATCTACCGCAGCCTGGGCAGTG
GGCCACCGCTTCGCACTGCCCAGTATAACTCCAAATGGCTCAATGAGCCAAATTTTGTGGCAGCCTTTGA
CATCGGGCTGTTTGCGTATTTCTTCCTTCGGGAGAATGCCGTGGAGCATGATTGTGGGCGCACTGTGTAC
TCTCGGGTGGCCCGGGTGTGCAAGAATGATGTAGGTGGCCGTTTCCTGCTGGAGGACACGTGGACCACAT
TCATGAAGGCCCGGCTCAACTGCTCCCGCCCGGGAGAGGTCCCCTTCTACTATAATGAGCTGCAGAGTGC
CTTCCATCTGCCCGAGCAGGACCTCATCTATGGCGTCTTCACCACTAACGTAAACAGCATTGCGGCTTCT
GCTGTCTGCGCCTTCAACCTCAGTGCCATCTCCAAGGCTTTCAATGGCCCATTTCGTTACCAGGAAAACC
CCAGGGCTGCCTGGCTCCCAATCGCCAATCCCATCCCCAATTTCCAGTGTGGCACTCTGCCGGAGACTGG
CCCCAACGAGAACCTCACGGAGCGCAGCCTGCAGGACGCACAGCGGCTCTTCCTGATGAGCGAAGCTGTG
CAGCCAGTGACACCAGAGCCCTGTGTCACCCAGGACAGCGTCCGCTTCTCACATCTCGTGGTAGACCTTG
TGCAAGCTAAGGACACGCTCTATCACGTACTCTACATAGGCACGGAGTCGGGTACCATCCTGAAAGCGCT
GTCCACGGCCAGCCGCAGCCTCCGTGGCTGCTACCTGGAGGAGCTACATGTGCTGCCTCCTGGGCGCCTT
GAACCTCTGCGGAGCCTGCGCATCCTGCACAGCGCGCGTGCGCTCTTCGTGGGATTGAGCGACAGGGTGC
TGCGGGTCCCACTGGAGAGGTGTTCGGCCTATCATAGCCAGGGGGCATGCCTGGGAGCACGGGACCCATA
CTGCGGCTGGGATGGGAAGCGGCAACTTTGCAGCACGCTTGAAGACAGTTCCAACATGAGCCTGTGGATC
CAGAACATCACAACCTGTCCTGTACGAAATGTGACACGGGATGGGGGCTTCGGCCCATGGTCACCATGGA
AACCGTGTGAGCACTTAGATGGAGACAACTCGGGTTCTTGCCTGTGCCGGGCCAGATCCTGTGACTCCCC
AAGGCCTCGCTGTGGGGGCCTCGAGTGCCTGGGGCCATCCATCCATATTGCCAATTGCTCCAGGAATGGG
GCGTGGACCGCATGGTCATCGTGGGCTCAGTGCAGCACGTCCTGTGGGATCGGCTTCCAGGTCCGTCAGC
GAAGTTGCAGCAACCCGGCGCCCCGCCATGGGGGCCGCATTTGCGTGGGCAAGAGCCGGGAGGAGCGGTT
CTGTAATGAAAATACACCTTGCCCAGTGCCCATCTTCTGGGCTTCCTGGGGTTCCTGGAGCAAGTGCAGC
AACAACTGTGGAGGCGGCGTGCAGTCGCGACGCCGTTCTTGCGAGAATGGCAACTCGTGCCCGGGTTGCG
GCGTGGAGTTCAAGACCTGCAACCCCGAGGCTTGCCCGGAAGTGCGACGCAACACACCCTGGACGCCCTG
GCTGCCCGTGAACGTGACCCAGGGTGGAGCGCGCCAGGAGCAGCGATTCCGCTTCACCTGCCGCGCGCCG
CTGCCGGACCCGCACGGTCTGCAGTTCGGCAAGAGGAGGACAGAGACCAGGACTTGCCCGGCAGACGGCA
CCGGAGCCTGCGACACCGACGCCCTGGTGGAGGATCTCCTGCGCAGCGGGAGCACGTCACCACACACTCT
GAACGGAGGCTGGGCCACCTGGGGCCCGTGGTCATCCTGCTCCCGGGACTGCGAGCTGGGCTTCCGCGTC
CGCAAGAGAACTTGTACCAACCCGGAGCCTCGCAACGGGGGCTTGCCCTGCGTGGGAGACGCTGCGGAGT
ACCAAGACTGCAACCCACAGGCTTGCCCAGTGCGGGGTGCTTGGTCCTGCTGGACCGCATGGTCCCAGTG
CTCAGCATCCTGCGGTGGTGGCCACTATCAACGCACCCGTTCCTGCACCAGCCCCGCCCCATCCCCAGGT
GAGGACATCTGCCTCGGCCTGCACACGGAGGAGGCCCTATGTTCAACACAGGCCTGCCCAGAAGGCTGGT
CACTGTGGTCTGAGTGGGGTGTCTGCACTGAGGATGGGGCCCAGAGCCGGAGCCGGAGCTGTGAGGAGCT
TCTCCCAGGACCAGGTGCCTGTGTTGGCAACAGCAGCCAGAGCCGGCCCTGCCCCTACAGTGAGATTCCT
GTCATCCTACCTGCTTCCAGTGTGGAGGAGACCACCAGCTGTGGAGGGTTCAATCTCGGCGCGCCTGGAT
CTTCCGGAATCATCCCAGTTGAGGAGGAGAACCCGGACTTCTGGAACCGCGAGGCAGCCGAGGCCCTGGG
TGCCGCCAAGAAGCTGCAGCCTGCACAGACAGCCGCCAAGAACCTCATCATCTTCCTGGGCGATGGGATG
GGGGTGTCTACGGTGACAGCTGCCAGGATCCTAAAAGGGCAGAAGAAGGACAAACTGGGGCCTGAGATAC
CCCTGGCCATGGACCGCTTCCCATATGTGGCTCTGTCCAAGACATACAATGTAGACAAACATGTGCCAGA
CAGTGGAGCCACAGCCACGGCCTACCTGTGCGGGGTCAAGGGCAACTTCCAGACCATTGGCTTGAGTGCA
GCCGCCCGCTTTAACCAGTGCAACACGACACGCGGCAACGAGGTCATCTCCGTGATGAATCGGGCCAAGA
AAGCAGGGAAGTCAGTGGGAGTGGTAACCACCACACGAGTGCAGCACGCCTCGCCAGCCGGCACCTACGC
CCACACGGTGAACCGCAACTGGTACTCGGACGCCGACGTGCCTGCCTCGGCCCGCCAGGAGGGGTGCCAG
GACATCGCTACGCAGCTCATCTCCAACATGGACATTGACGTGATCCTAGGTGGGGGCCGAAAGTACATGT
TTCGCATGGGAACCCCAGACCCTGAGTACCCAGATGACTACAGCCAAGGTGGGACCAGGCTGGACGGGAA
GAATCTGGTGCAGGAATGGCTGGCGAAGCGCCAGGGTGCCCGGTACGTGTGGAACCGCACTGAGCTCATG
CAGGCTTCCCTGGACCCGTCTGTGGCCCATCTCATGGGTCTCTTTGAGCCTGGAGACATGAAATACGAGA
TCCACCGAGACTCCACACTGGACCCCTCCCTGATGGAGATGACAGAGGCTGCCCTGCGCCTGCTGAGCAG
GAACCCCCGCGGCTTCTTCCTCTTCGTGGAGGGTGGTCGCATCGACCATGGTCATCATGAAAGCAGGGCT
TACCGGGCACTGACTGAGACGATCATGTTCGACGACGCCATTGAGAGGGCGGGCCAGCTCACCAGCGAGG
AGGACACGCTGAGCCTCGTCACTGCCGACCACTCCCACGTCTTCTCCTTCGGAGGCTACCCCCTGCGAGG
GAGCTCCATCTTCGGGCTGGCCCCTGGCAAGGCCCGGGACAGGAAGGCCTACACGGTCCTCCTATACGGA
AACGGTCCAGGCTATGTGCTCAAGGACGGCGCCCGGCCGGATGTTACCGAGAGCGAGAGCGGGAGCCCCG
AGTATCGGCAGCAGTCAGCAGTGCCCCTGGACGAAGAGACCCACGCAGGCGAGGACGTGGCGGTGTTCGC
GCGCGGCCCGCAGGCGCACCTGGTTCACGGCGTGCAGGAGCAGACCTTCATAGCGCACGTCATGGCCTTC
GCCGCCTGCCTGGAGCCCTACACCGCCTGCGACCTGGCGCCCCCCGCCGGCACCACCGACGCCGCGCACC
CGGGTCATCATCACCATCACCATTAATCTAGAGATCTTATTAAAGCAGAACTTGTTTATTGCAGCTTATA
ATGGTTACAAATAAAGCAATAGCATCACAAATTTCACAAATAAAGCATTTTTTTCACTGCATTCTAGTTG
TGGTTTGTCCAAACTCATCAATGTATCTTATCATGTCTGGTCGACTCTAGCTAGACTCTTCCGCTTCCTC
GCTCACTGACTCGCTGCGCTCGGTCGTTCGGCTGCGGCGAGCGGTATCAGCTCACTCAAAGGCGGTAATA
CGGTTATCCACAGAATCAGGGGATAACGCAGGAAAGAACATGTGAGCAAAAGGCCAGCAAAAGGCCAGGA
ACCGTAAAAAGGCCGCGTTGCTGGCGTTTTTCCATAGGCTCCGCCCCCCTGACGAGCATCACAAAAATCG
ACGCTCAAGTCAGAGGTGGCGAAACCCGACAGGACTATAAAGATACCAGGCGTTTCCCCCTGGAAGCTCC
CTCGTGCGCTCTCCTGTTCCGACCCTGCCGCTTACCGGATACCTGTCCGCCTTTCTCCCTTCGGGAAGCG
TGGCGCTTTCTCATAGCTCACGCTGTAGGTATCTCAGTTCGGTGTAGGTCGTTCGCTCCAAGCTGGGCTG
TGTGCACGAACCCCCCGTTCAGCCCGACCGCTGCGCCTTATCCGGTAACTATCGTCTTGAGTCCAACCCG
GTAAGACACGACTTATCGCCACTGGCAGCAGCCACTGGTAACAGGATTAGCAGAGCGAGGTATGTAGGCG
GTGCTACAGAGTTCTTGAAGTGGTGGCCTAACTACGGCTACACTAGAAGAACAGTATTTGGTATCTGCGC
TCTGCTGAAGCCAGTTACCTTCGGAAAAAGAGTTGGTAGCTCTTGATCCGGCAAACAAACCACCGCTGGT
AGCGGTGGTTTTTTTGTTTGCAAGCAGCAGATTACGCGCAGAAAAAAAGGATCTCAAGAAGATCCTTTGA
TCTTTTCTACGGGGTCTGACGCTCAGTGGAACGAAAACTCACGTTAAGGGATTTTGGTCATGAGATTATC
AAAAAGGATCTTCACCTAGATCCTTTTAAATTAAAAATGAAGTTTTAAATCAATCTAAAGTATATATGAG
TAAACTTGGTCTGACAGTTACCAATGCTTAATCAGTGAGGCACCTATCTCAGCGATCTGTCTATTTCGTT
CATCCATAGTTGCCTGACTCCCCGTCGTGTAGATAACTACGATACGGGAGGGCTTACCATCTGGCCCCAG
TGCTGCAATGATACCGCGAGACCCACGCTCACCGGCTCCAGATTTATCAGCAATAAACCAGCCAGCCGGA
AGGGCCGAGCGCAGAAGTGGTCCTGCAACTTTATCCGCCTCCATCCAGTCTATTAATTGTTGCCGGGAAG
CTAGAGTAAGTAGTTCGCCAGTTAATAGTTTGCGCAACGTTGTTGCCATTGCTACAGGCATCGTGGTGTC
ACGCTCGTCGTTTGGTATGGCTTCATTCAGCTCCGGTTCCCAACGATCAAGGCGAGTTACATGATCCCCC
ATGTTGTGCAAAAAAGCGGTTAGCTCCTTCGGTCCTCCGATCGTTGTCAGAAGTAAGTTGGCCGCAGTGT
TATCACTCATGGTTATGGCAGCACTGCATAATTCTCTTACTGTCATGCCATCCGTAAGATGCTTTTCTGT
GACTGGTGAGTACTCAACCAAGTCATTCTGAGAATAGTGTATGCGGCGACCGAGTTGCTCTTGCCCGGCG
TCAATACGGGATAATACCGCGCCACATAGCAGAACTTTAAAAGTGCTCATCATTGGAAAACGTTCTTCGG
GGCGAAAACTCTCAAGGATCTTACCGCTGTTGAGATCCAGTTCGATGTAACCCACTCGTGCACCCAACTG
ATCTTCAGCATCTTTTACTTTCACCAGCGTTTCTGGGTGAGCAAAAACAGGAAGGCAAAATGCCGCAAAA
AAGGGAATAAGGGCGACACGGAAATGTTGAATACTCATACTCTTCCTTTTTCAATATTATTGAAGCATTT
ATCAGGGTTATTGTCTCATGAGCGGATACATATTTGAATGTATTTAGAAAAATAAACAAATAGGGGTTCC
GCGCACATTTCCCCGAAAAGTGCCACCTGACGTCTAAGAAACCATTATTATCATGACATTAACCTATAAA
AATAGGCGTATCACGAGGCCCTTTCGTCTCGCGCGTTTCGGTGATGACGGTGAAAACCTCTGACACATGC
AGCTCCCGGAGGAATGTGTGTCAGTTAGGGTGTGGAAAGTCCCCAGGCTCCCCAGGCAGGCAGAAGTATG
CAAAGCATGCATCTCAATTAGTCAGCAACCAGGTGTGGAAAGTCCCCAGGCTCCCCAGCAGGCAGAAGTA
TGCAAAGCATGCATCTCAATTAGTCAGCAACCATAGTCCCGCCCCTAACTCCGCCCATCCCGCCCCTAAC
TCCGCCCAGTTCCGCCCATTCTCCGCCCCATGGCTGACTAATTTTTTTTATTTATGCAGAGGCCGAGGCC
GCCTCTGCCTCTGAGCTATTCCAGAAGTAGTGAGGAGGCTTTTTTGGAGGCCTAGGCTTTTGCAAAAAGC
TCCCGGGAGCTTGTATATCCATTTTCGTCCCGGAGACGGTCACAGCTTGTCTGTAAGCGGATGCCGGGAG
CAGACAAGCCCGTCAGGGCGCGTCAGCGGGTGTTGGCGGGTGTCGGGGCTGGCTTAACTATGCGGCATCA
GAGCAGATTGTACTGAGAGTGCACCATATGCGGTGTGAAATACCGCACAGATGCGTAAGGAGAAAATACC
GCATCAGGAAATTGTAAGCGTTAATATTTTGTTAAAATTCGCGTTAAATTTTTGTTAAATCAGCTCATTT
TTTAACCAATAGGCCGAAATCGGCAAAATCCCTTATAAATCAAAAGAATAGACCGAGATAGGGT
[37 nt withheld, positions 8955-8991]
AAAGAACGTGGACTCCAACGTCAAAGG
[49 nt withheld, positions 9019-9067]
T
[91 nt withheld, positions 9069-9159]
G
[124 nt withheld, positions 9161-9284]
CCATTCGCCATTCAGGCTGCGCAACTGTTGGGAAGGGCGATCGGTGCGGGCCTCTTCGCTATTACGCCAG
CTGGCGAAAGGGGGATGTGCTGCAAGGCGATTAAGTTGGGTAACGCCAGGGTTTTCCCAGTCACGACGTT
GTAAAACGACGGCCAGTGAATT
