>Addgene plasmid #72036 | Sema5b-AP-His | addgene partial sequence | sequence record 137436 | pMRB101-F 5'-aagatgcaggcagctgagtt-3'
ACGGTGGAGGGCAGTGTAGTCTGAGCAGTACTCGTTGCTGCCGCGCGCGCCACCAGACATAATAGCTGAC
AGACTAACAGACTGTTCCTTTCCATGGGTCTTTTCTGCAGAAGCTTGAATTCTCGAGGATCCGCGGCCGC
GCCACCATGGTAGTCCCAGGACCCCTGGCTCTCTCGCTGTTGCTGTCCAGCCTCACCCTGCTGGTGTCCC
ACCTCTCCAGCTCCCAGGACATTGCCAGTGAGTCCAGCAGTGAGCAACAGATGTGCACGCGGAGGGAGCA
CCCCATCGTGGCCTTTGAAGATCTGAAGCCGTGGGTCTTTAACTTCACCCACCCTGGAGTCCGGGATTTC
TCCCAGCTTGCTCTTGATCCCTCGAGGAATCAGCTCATCGTGGGAGCCAGGAACTACCTCTTCAGACTCA
GCCTCGCCAATGTCTCCCTCCTTCAGGCTACAGAGTGGGCCTCCAGTGAGGACACGCGCCGCTCCTGCCA
GAGCAAAGGGAAAACGGAGGAGGAGTGTCAGAACTATGTACGAGTCCTGATTGTTTCCGGCCGGAAGGTG
TTCATGTGCGGTACCAATGCCTTTTCCCCAGTGTGCTCCAGCAGACAGGTAGGGAACCTCAGCCGGACTA
TTGAGAAGATCAACGGTGTGGCCCGGTGCCCCTATGACCCACGCCACAACTCTACAGCCGTCATCTCCTC
TCAGGGGGAGCTCTATGCAGCCACAGTCATTGACTTCTCCGGTCGGGACCCAGCCATCTACCGCAGCCTG
GGCAGTGGGCCACCGCTTCGCACTGCCCAGTATAACTCCAAATGGCTCAATGAGCCAAATT
