>Addgene plasmid #72036 | Sema5b-AP-His | addgene partial sequence | sequence record 137437 | SV40pA-R 5'-GAAATTTGTGATGCTATTGC-3'
ATAAGATCTCTAGATTAATGGTGATGGTGATGATGACCCGGGTGCGCGGCGTCGGTGGTGCCGGCGGGGG
GCGCCAGGTCGCAGGCGGTGTAGGGCTCCAGGCAGGCGGCGAAGGCCATGACGTGCGCTATGAAGGTCTG
CTCCTGCACGCCGTGAACCAGGTGCGCCTGCGGGCCGCGCGCGAACACCGCCACGTCCTCGCCTGCGTGG
GTCTCTTCGTCCAGGGGCACTGCTGACTGCTGCCGATACTCGGGGCTCCCGCTCTCGCTCTCGGTAACAT
CCGGCCGGGCGCCGTCCTTGAGCACATAGCCTGGACCGTTTCCGTATAGGAGGACCGTGTAGGCCTTCCT
GTCCCGGGCCTTGCCAGGGGCCAGCCCGAAGATGGAGCTCCCTCGCAGGGGGTAGCCTCCGAAGGAGAAG
ACGTGGGAGTGGTCGGCAGTGACGAGGCTCAGCGTGTCCTCCTCGCTGGTGAGCTGGCCCGCCCTCTCAA
TGGCGTCGTCGAACATGATCGTCTCAGTCAGTGCCCGGTAAGCCCTGCTTTCATGATGACCATGGTCGAT
GCGACCACCCTCCACGAAGAGGAAGAAGCCGCGGGGGTTCCTGCTCAGCAGGCGCAGGGCAGCCTCTGTC
ATCTCCATCAGGGAGGGGTCCAGTGTGGAGTCTCGGTGGATCTCGTATTTCATGTCTCCAGGCTCAAAGA
GACCCATGAGATGGGTCACAGACGGGTCCAGGGAAGCCTGCATGAGCTCAGTGCGGTTCCACACATACCG
GGCACCCTGGCGCTTCGCCAGCCATTCCTGCACCAGATTCTTCCCGTCCAGCCTGGTCCCACCTTGGCTG
TAGTCATCTGG
